>Addgene plasmid #10710 | 1341 pSG5L HA FKHRL1 | addgene partial sequence | sequence record 17652 | T7 5'-TAATACGACTCACTATAGGG-3'
GCCTCCCTCGGATCCATGGCAGAGGCACCGGGCTTCCCCGGCCCCGCTCTCTCCGCTCGAAGTGGAGCTG
GACCCGGAGTTCGAGCCCCAGAGCCGTCCGCGATCCTGTACGTGGCCCCTGCAAAGGCCGGAGCTCCAAG
CGAGCCCTGCCAAGCCCTCGGGGGAGACGGCCGCTGACTCCATGATCCCCGAGGAGGAGGACGATGAAGA
CGACGAGGACGGCGGGGGACGGGCCGGCTCGGCCATGGCGATCGGCGGCGGCGGCGGGAGCGGCACGCTG
GGCTCCGGGCTGCTCCTTGAGGACTCGGCCCGGGTGCTGGCACCCGGAGGGCAAGACCCCGGGTCTGGGC
CAGCCACCGCGGCGGGCGGGCTGAGCGGGGGTACACAGGCGCTGCTGCAGCCTCAGCAACCGCTGCCACC
GCCGCAGCCGGGGGCGGCTGGGGGCTCCGGGCAGCCGAGGAAATGTTCGTCGCGGCGGAACGCCTGGGGA
AACCTGTCCTACGCGGACCTGATCACCCGCGCCATCGAGAGCTCCCCGGACAAACGGCTCACTCTGTCCC
AGATC
