[The description below was written by a language model from this plasmid's Addgene catalogue record.]
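Description:
1341 pSG5L HA FKHRL1 is a mammalian expression plasmid built on the pSG5L backbone (about 4 kb without insert) that carries the human forkhead transcription factor FKHRL1, also known as FOXO3 or FOXO3A. It is maintained in E. coli as a high-copy plasmid under ampicillin selection. The record does not list the origin of replication, and no mammalian selection marker is mentioned, so the plasmid appears suited mainly to transient transfection rather than to making drug-selected stable lines.

The roughly 2 kb FKHRL1 insert was placed between BamHI and XbaI sites, both of which remain intact, so the coding region can be excised or swapped. An HA epitope tag supplied by the backbone is fused to the N terminus of the protein, allowing detection or immunoprecipitation with anti-HA antibodies without a FOXO3-specific reagent. The promoter driving expression is not stated in the record. pSG5-family vectors generally use the SV40 early promoter with an intron and polyadenylation signal, but this is not confirmed here. The use of a T7 primer for 5′ sequencing indicates a T7 promoter site upstream of the insert, which in such vectors can also support in vitro transcription.

No mutations are noted, so the insert appears to be the wild-type protein, although the record does not say so explicitly. The plasmid comes from work on gene regulation and tumour suppression by FKHR-family forkhead factors, and it is typically used to overexpress tagged FOXO3 in cultured mammalian cells to study its transcriptional activity, localisation, regulation or effects on cell growth and survival.
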