Addgene plasmid #10710: 1341 pSG5L HA FKHRL1
Depositing lab: William Sellers. Depositing organization: Dana-Farber Cancer Institute. Publication: A novel mechanism of gene regulation and tumor suppression by the transcription factor FKHR. Ramaswamy S, Nakamura N, Sansal I, Bergeron L, Sellers WR. Cancer Cell. 2002 Jul . 2(1):81-91. 10.1016/S1535-6108(02)00086-7 PubMed 12150827.
Backbone
  Vector backbone: pSG5L
  Backbone size w/o insert (bp): 4000
  Vector type: Mammalian Expression
Growth in bacteria
  Bacterial resistance: Ampicillin, 100 μg/mL
  Growth temperature: 37°C
  Growth strain: DH5alpha
  Copy number: High Copy
Gene/Insert
  Gene/Insert name: FKHRL1 (alt name: FOXO3A)
  Species: H. sapiens (human)
  Insert size (bp): 2000
  Entrez Gene: FOXO3 (a.k.a. AF6q21, FKHRL1, FKHRL1P2, FOXO2, FOXO3A)
  Tag / fusion protein: HA (N terminal on backbone)
  Cloning method: Restriction Enzyme; 5′ cloning site BamHI (not destroyed); 3′ cloning site XbaI (not destroyed)
  Sequencing primers: 5′ T7
Terms and licenses: Academic/Nonprofit Terms; Industry Terms: Not Available to Industry
How to cite: 1341 pSG5L HA FKHRL1 was a gift from William Sellers (Addgene plasmid # 10710 ; http://n2t.net/addgene:10710 ; RRID:Addgene_10710)
